Addgene plasmid #135239: p667-UBC-hcRed-V5_IDG-K
Purpose: Gateway destination clone of hcRed (as control) tagged with C-terminal V5 for generating protein-proximity networks using proximity-dependent biotinylation proteomics
Depositing lab: Ben Major. Depositing organization: University of North Carolina at Chapel Hill.
Backbone
  Vector backbone: pDest667
  Backbone manufacturer: PEL
  Backbone size w/o insert (bp): 9014
  Vector type: Mammalian Expression, Lentiviral ; Gateway Destination
  Selectable markers: Puromycin
Growth in bacteria
  Bacterial resistance: Ampicillin, 100 μg/mL
  Growth temperature: 30°C
  Growth strain: NEB Stable
  Copy number: Low Copy
Gene/Insert
  Gene/Insert name: hcRed-V5 (alt name: hcRed)
  Species: Other
  Promoter: Ubiquitin
  Tag / fusion protein: V5 (C terminal on insert)
  Cloning method: Gateway Cloning
  Sequencing primers: 5′ GCCCGAAGGAATAGAAGAAGAA; 3′ CATAGCGTAAAAGGAGCAACA
Terms and licenses: Academic/Nonprofit Terms; Industry Terms: Not Available to Industry
Depositor comments: These plasmids were generated as part of the Illuminating the Druggable Genome (IDG) program sponsored by the NIH Common Fund. The goal of this program is to identify, gather, and distribute information and resources for proteins that currently are not well-studied yet belong to commonly drug-targeted protein families: protein kinases, non-olfactory G-protein coupled receptors (GPCRs), and ion channels. The IDG program is designed to develop fundamental research tools for understudied proteins, elucidate their function, and disseminate the IDG-related resources and data to the greater scientific community. These lentiviral gateway destination plasmids were generated, as part of the Kinase-Data and Resource Generating Center (DRGC), using the single fragment or multisite gateway cloning technology. They were used for generating proteomics-based protein-interaction and protein-proximity networks that can be accessed through the kinase-DRGC website https://darkkinome.org/. Each plasmid has either an N- or C-terminal fusion protein (Flag/ V5/V5-miniTurbo/V5-TurboID/miniTurbo-V5/TurboID-V5) tagged understudied kinase driven under either a CMV or Ubiquitin (UBC) promoter. All inserts in the pENTR plasmids used to generate the deposited destination plasmids were end-sequenced and insert size validated prior to multi-site gateway cloning. The combined insert size of the single fragment or three fragment destination plasmids were confirmed by restriction digestion (BsrGI, and EcoRV for pDest667; BsrGI, EcoRV, and BstZ17I for pDest663; and BsrGI for pHAGE) and all plasmids were partially sequenced to ensure in-frame ORFs and fusion tags.
How to cite: p667-UBC-hcRed-V5_IDG-K was a gift from Ben Major (Addgene plasmid # 135239 ; http://n2t.net/addgene:135239 ; RRID:Addgene_135239)
