[The description below was written by a language model from this plasmid's Addgene catalogue record and pLannotate feature annotations shown in this document.]
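Description:
p667-UBC-hcRed-V5_IDG-K is a lentiviral mammalian expression plasmid built on the pDest667 Gateway destination backbone. It carries the far-red fluorescent protein HcRed with a C-terminal V5 epitope tag. In bacteria it is maintained through a ColE1/pUC-type origin and selected with ampicillin via β-lactamase; the catalogue nonetheless lists it as low copy. An f1 origin, an SV40 origin and leftover lac/lacZα, T3 and T7 elements from the parental cloning vector are also annotated.

The viral portion has a third-generation-style layout. An RSV promoter is fused to a truncated HIV-1 5' LTR and drives genomic RNA production in packaging cells. It is followed by the Ψ packaging signal with a gag fragment, the RRE for Rev-dependent export, and the cPPT/CTS. The payload was assembled by multisite Gateway recombination, as shown by the attB4, attL1/attB2 fragment and attB3 scars. These separate the human ubiquitin C promoter, the HcRed1 coding sequence and the V5 tag module. A short chloramphenicol acetyltransferase fragment annotated after the tag appears to be a remnant of the cloning cassette. Downstream, a WPRE enhances transcript expression, and a mouse PGK promoter drives puromycin N-acetyltransferase for selection of transduced cells. A truncated LTR and an SV40 polyadenylation signal then close the cassette.

The construct was made within the Illuminating the Druggable Genome kinase resource. There it serves as a non-kinase control alongside tagged understudied kinases in proximity-dependent biotinylation proteomics. Neither the record nor the feature table indicates a biotin ligase in this plasmid.
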