Features (pLannotate 1.2.2; 33 found; start..end, strand, type, name):
      1..22      +  protein_bind   CAP binding site: CAP binding activates transcription in the presence of cAMP. E. coli catabolite activator protein
     37..67      +  promoter       lac promoter: promoter for the E. coli lac operon
     75..91      +  protein_bind   lac operator: The lac repressor binds to the lac operator to inhibit transcription in E. coli. This inhibition can be relieved by adding lactose or isopropyl-β-D-thiogalactopyranoside (IPTG). lac repressor encoded by lacI
    136..154     +  promoter       T3 promoter: promoter for bacteriophage T3 RNA polymerase
    182..408     +  promoter       RSV promoter: Rous sarcoma virus enhancer/promoter
    409..589     +  LTR            5' LTR (truncated): truncated 5' long terminal repeat (LTR) from HIV-1
    636..761     +  misc_feature   HIV-1 Ψ: packaging signal of human immunodeficiency virus type 1
    745..1108    +  CDS            HIV-1 gag (fragment): gag protein from human immunodeficiency virus 1; gag
   1254..1487    +  misc_feature   RRE: The Rev response element (RRE) of HIV-1 allows for Rev-dependent mRNA export from the nucleus to the cytoplasm.
   1864..1964    +  CDS            Rev (fragment): human immunodeficiency virus 1 (HIV-1) Rev protein; rev; enhances nuclear export of unspliced and incompletely spliced viral mRNAs
   1983..2099    +  misc_feature   cPPT/CTS: central polypurine tract and central termination sequence of HIV-1
   2131..2151    +  protein_bind   attB4: mutant version of attB; core recombination site for the Gateway® BP reaction BP Clonase™
   2151..3362    +  promoter       UbC promoter: human ubiquitin C promoter
   3364..3381    +  protein_bind   attL1 (fragment): mutant version of attL; recombination site for the Gateway® LR reaction LR Clonase™
   3390..4074    +  CDS            HcRed1 (fragment): far-red fluorescent variant of Heteractis crispa chromoprotein mammalian codon-optimized
   4081..4098    -  protein_bind   attB2 (fragment): mutant version of attB; core recombination site for the Gateway® BP reaction BP Clonase™
   4101..4139    +  CDS            V5 tag (fragment): epitope tag from simian virus 5
   4146..4329    +  CDS            CmR (fragment): chloramphenicol acetyltransferase; cat; confers resistance to chloramphenicol
   4334..4354    -  protein_bind   attB3: mutant version of attB; core recombination site for the Gateway® BP reaction BP Clonase™
   4383..4971    +  misc_feature   WPRE: woodchuck hepatitis virus posttranscriptional regulatory element
   4985..5484    +  promoter       PGK promoter: mouse phosphoglycerate kinase 1 promoter
   5505..6104    +  CDS            PuroR: puromycin N-acetyltransferase; pac from Streptomyces alboniger; confers resistance to puromycin
   6172..6309    +  CDS            nef (fragment): NEF_HV1LA - Experimental evidence at protein level: Swiss-Prot protein existence level 1. Extracellular Nef protein targets CD4(+) T-lymphocytes for apoptosis by interacting with CXCR4 surface receptors. From Human immunodeficiency virus type 1 group M subtype B (isolate Lai) (HIV-1).
   6295..6475    +  LTR            5' LTR (truncated): truncated 5' long terminal repeat (LTR) from HIV-1
   6547..6668    +  polyA_signal   SV40 poly(A) signal: SV40 polyadenylation signal
   6708..6843    +  rep_origin     SV40 ori: SV40 origin of replication
   6864..6882    -  promoter       T7 promoter: promoter for bacteriophage T7 RNA polymerase
   6890..7045    +  CDS            lacZα (fragment): LacZα fragment of β-galactosidase; lacZ fragment
   7050..7478    +  rep_origin     f1 ori (sequence partly withheld): f1 bacteriophage origin of replication; arrow indicates direction of (+) strand synthesis
   7531..7635    +  promoter       AmpR promoter: bla
   7636..8496    +  CDS            AmpR: β-lactamase; bla; confers resistance to ampicillin, carbenicillin, and related antibiotics
   8667..9255    +  rep_origin     ori: high-copy-number ColE1/pMB1/pBR322/pUC origin of replication
   9438..9530    +  CDS            lacI (fragment): lac repressor; lacI; The lac repressor binds to the lac operator to inhibit transcription in E. coli. This inhibition can be relieved by adding lactose or isopropyl-β-D-thiogalactopyranoside (IPTG).
>Addgene plasmid #135239 | p667-UBC-hcRed-V5_IDG-K | addgene full sequence | sequence record 269113 | Addgene NGS Result
TAATGTGAGTTAGCTCACTCATTAGGCACCCCAGGCTTTACACTTTATGCTTCCGGCTCGTATGTTGTGT
GGAATTGTGAGCGGATAACAATTTCACACAGGAAACAGCTATGACCATGATTACGCCAAGCGCGCAATTA
ACCCTCACTAAAGGGAACAAAAGCTGGAGCTGCAAGCTTAATGTAGTCTTATGCAATACTCTTGTAGTCT
TGCAACATGGTAACGATGAGTTAGCAACATGCCTTACAAGGAGAGAAAAAGCACCGTGCATGCCGATTGG
TGGAAGTAAGGTGGTACGATCGTGCCTTATTAGGAAGGCAACAGACGGGTCTGACATGGATTGGACGAAC
CACTGAATTGCCGCATTGCAGAGATATTGTATTTAAGTGCCTAGCTCGATACATAAACGGGTCTCTCTGG
TTAGACCAGATCTGAGCCTGGGAGCTCTCTGGCTAACTAGGGAACCCACTGCTTAAGCCTCAATAAAGCT
TGCCTTGAGTGCTTCAAGTAGTGTGTGCCCGTCTGTTGTGTGACTCTGGTAACTAGAGATCCCTCAGACC
CTTTTAGTCAGTGTGGAAAATCTCTAGCAGTGGCGCCCGAACAGGGACTTGAAAGCGAAAGGGAAACCAG
AGGAGCTCTCTCGACGCAGGACTCGGCTTGCTGAAGCGCGCACGGCAAGAGGCGAGGGGCGGCGACTGGT
GAGTACGCCAAAAATTTTGACTAGCGGAGGCTAGAAGGAGAGAGATGGGTGCGAGAGCGTCAGTATTAAG
CGGGGGAGAATTAGATCGCGATGGGAAAAAATTCGGTTAAGGCCAGGGGGAAAGAAAAAATATAAATTAA
AACATATAGTATGGGCAAGCAGGGAGCTAGAACGATTCGCAGTTAATCCTGGCCTGTTAGAAACATCAGA
AGGCTGTAGACAAATACTGGGACAGCTACAACCATCCCTTCAGACAGGATCAGAAGAACTTAGATCATTA
TATAATACAGTAGCAACCCTCTATTGTGTGCATCAAAGGATAGAGATAAAAGACACCAAGGAAGCTTTAG
ACAAGATAGAGGAAGAGCAAAACAAAAGTAAGACCACCGCACAGCAAGCGGCCGCTGATCTTCAGACCTG
GAGGAGGAGATATGAGGGACAATTGGAGAAGTGAATTATATAAATATAAAGTAGTAAAAATTGAACCATT
AGGAGTAGCACCCACCAAGGCAAAGAGAAGAGTGGTGCAGAGAGAAAAAAGAGCAGTGGGAATAGGAGCT
TTGTTCCTTGGGTTCTTGGGAGCAGCAGGAAGCACTATGGGCGCAGCGTCAATGACGCTGACGGTACAGG
CCAGACAATTATTGTCTGGTATAGTGCAGCAGCAGAACAATTTGCTGAGGGCTATTGAGGCGCAACAGCA
TCTGTTGCAACTCACAGTCTGGGGCATCAAGCAGCTCCAGGCAAGAATCCTGGCTGTGGAAAGATACCTA
AAGGATCAACAGCTCCTGGGGATTTGGGGTTGCTCTGGAAAACTCATTTGCACCACTGCTGTGCCTTGGA
ATGCTAGTTGGAGTAATAAATCTCTGGAACAGATTTGGAATCACACGACCTGGATGGAGTGGGACAGAGA
AATTAACAATTACACAAGCTTAATACACTCCTTAATTGAAGAATCGCAAAACCAGCAAGAAAAGAATGAA
CAAGAATTATTGGAATTAGATAAATGGGCAAGTTTGTGGAATTGGTTTAACATAACAAATTGGCTGTGGT
ATATAAAATTATTCATAATGATAGTAGGAGGCTTGGTAGGTTTAAGAATAGTTTTTGCTGTACTTTCTAT
AGTGAATAGAGTTAGGCAGGGATATTCACCATTATCGTTTCAGACCCACCTCCCAACCCCGAGGGGACCC
GACAGGCCCGAAGGAATAGAAGAAGAAGGTGGAGAGAGAGACAGAGACAGATCCATTCGATTAGTGAACG
GATCTCGACGGTATCGGTTAACTTTTAAAAGAAAAGGGGGGATTGGGGGGTACAGTGCAGGGGAAAGAAT
AGTAGACATAATAGCAACAGACATACAAACTAAAGAATTACAAAAACAAATTACAAAATTCAAAATTTTA
TCGTCCAGTGTGGTGGAATTCTGCAGATATCAACTTTGTATAGAAAAGTTGGCCTCCGCGCCGGGTTTTG
GCGCCTCCCGCGGGCGCCCCCCTCCTCACGGCGAGCGCTGCCACGTCAGACGAAGGGCGCAGCGAGCGTC
CTGATCCTTCCGCCCGGACGCTCAGGACAGCGGCCCGCTGCTCATAAGACTCGGCCTTAGAACCCCAGTA
TCAGCAGAAGGACATTTTAGGACGGGACTTGGGTGACTCTAGGGCACTGGTTTTCTTTCCAGAGAGCGGA
ACAGGCGAGGAAAAGTAGTCCCTTCTCGGCGATTCTGCGGAGGGATCTCCGTGGGGCGGTGAACGCCGAT
GATTATATAAGGACGCGCCGGGTGTGGCACAGCTAGTTCCGTCGCAGCCGGGATTTGGGTCGCGGTTCTT
GTTTGTGGATCGCTGTGATCGTCACTTGGTGAGTAGCGGGCTGCTGGGCTGGCCGGGGCTTTCGTGGCCG
CCGGGCCGCTCGGTGGGACGGAAGCGTGTGGAGAGACCGCCAAGGGCTGTAGTCTGGGTCCGCGAGCAAG
GTTGCCCTGAACTGGGGGTTGGGGGGAGCGCAGCAAAATGGCGGCTGTTCCCGAGTCTTGAATGGAAGAC
GCTTGTGAGGCGGGCTGTGAGGTCGTTGAAACAAGGTGGGGGGCATGGTGGGCGGCAAGAACCCAAGGTC
TTGAGGCCTTCGCTAATGCGGGAAAGCTCTTATTCGGGTGAGATGGGCTGGGGCACCATCTGGGGACCCT
GACGTGAAGTTTGTCACTGACTGGAGAACTCGGTTTGTCGTCTGTTGCGGGGGCGGCAGTTATGGCGGTG
CCGTTGGGCAGTGCACCCGTACCTTTGGGAGCGCGCGCCCTCGTCGTGTCGTGACGTCACCCGTTCTGTT
GGCTTATAATGCAGGGTGGGGCCACCTGCCGGTAGGTGTGCGGTAGGCTTTTCTCCGTCGCAGGACGCAG
GGTTCGGGCCTAGGGTAGGCTCTCCTGAATCGACAGGCGCCGGACCTCTGGTGAGGGGAGGGATAAGTGA
GGCGTCAGTTTCTTTGGTCGGTTTTATGTACCTATCTTCTTAAGTAGCTGAAGCTCCGGTTTTGAACTAT
GCGCTCGGGGTTGGCGAGTGTGTTTTGTGAAGTTTTTTAGGCACCTTTTGAAATGTAATCATTTGGGTCA
ATATGTAATTTTCAGTGTTAGACTAGTAAATTGTCCGCTAAATTCTGGCCGTTTTTGGCTTTTTTGTTAG
ACGCAACTTTGTACAAAAAAGTTGGCACCATGGTGAGCGGCCTGCTGAAGGAGAGTATGCGCATCAAGAT
GTACATGGAGGGCACCGTGAACGGCCACTACTTCAAGTGCGAGGGCGAGGGCGACGGCAACCCCTTCGCC
GGCACCCAGAGCATGAGAATCCACGTGACCGAGGGCGCCCCCCTGCCCTTCGCCTTCGACATCCTGGCCC
CCTGCTGCGAGTACGGCAGCAGGACCTTCGTGCACCACACCGCCGAGATCCCCGACTTCTTCAAGCAGAG
CTTCCCCGAGGGCTTCACCTGGGAGAGAACCACCACCTACGAGGACGGCGGCATCCTGACCGCCCACCAG
GACACCAGCCTGGAGGGCAACTGCCTGATCTACAAGGTGAAGGTGCACGGCACCAACTTCCCCGCCGACG
GCCCCGTGATGAAGAACAAGAGCGGCGGCTGGGAGCCCAGCACCGAGGTGGTGTACCCCGAGAACGGCGT
GCTGTGCGGCCGGAACGTGATGGCCCTGAAGGTGGGCGACCGGCACCTGATCTGCCACCACTACACCAGC
TACCGGAGCAAGAAGGCCGTGCGCGCCCTGACCATGCCCGGCTTCCACTTCACCGACATCCGGCTCCAGA
TGCTGCGGAAGAAGAAGGACGAGTACTTCGAGCTGTACGAGGCCAGCGTGGCCCGGTACAGCGACCTGCC
CGAGAAGGCCAACTTGCCAACTTTCTTGTACAAAGTGGGCAAGCCTATCCCTAACCCTCTCCTCGGTCTC
GATTCTACGTAATAACACTGGATATACCACCGTTGATATATCCCAATGGCATCGTAAAGAACATTTTGAG
GCATTTCAGTCAGTTGCTCAATGTACCTATAACCAGACCGTTCAGCTGGATATTACGGCCTTTTTAAAGA
CCGTAAAGAAAAATAAGCACAAGTTTTATCCGGCCTTTATTCACATTCTTGCCCGCCTGTAATCAACTTT
ATTATACATAGTTGATATCCAGCACAGTGGCGGCCGCTCGACAATCAACCTCTGGATTACAAAATTTGTG
AAAGATTGACTGGTATTCTTAACTATGTTGCTCCTTTTACGCTATGTGGATACGCTGCTTTAATGCCTTT
GTATCATGCTATTGCTTCCCGTATGGCTTTCATTTTCTCCTCCTTGTATAAATCCTGGTTGCTGTCTCTT
TATGAGGAGTTGTGGCCCGTTGTCAGGCAACGTGGCGTGGTGTGCACTGTGTTTGCTGACGCAACCCCCA
CTGGTTGGGGCATTGCCACCACCTGTCAGCTCCTTTCCGGGACTTTCGCTTTCCCCCTCCCTATTGCCAC
GGCGGAACTCATCGCCGCCTGCCTTGCCCGCTGCTGGACAGGGGCTCGGCTGTTGGGCACTGACAATTCC
GTGGTGTTGTCGGGGAAGCTGACGTCCTTTCCATGGCTGCTCGCCTGTGTTGCCACCTGGATTCTGCGCG
GGACGTCCTTCTGCTACGTCCCTTCGGCCCTCAATCCAGCGGACCTTCCTTCCCGCGGCCTGCTGCCGGC
TCTGCGGCCTCTTCCGCGTCTTCGCCTTCGCCCTCAGACGAGTCGGATCTCCCTTTGGGCCGCCTCCCCG
CCTGGAATTCTACCGGGTAGGGGAGGCGCTTTTCCCAAGGCAGTCTGGAGCATGCGCTTTAGCAGCCCCG
CTGGGCACTTGGCGCTACACAAGTGGCCTCTGGCCTCGCACACATTCCACATCCACCGGTAGGCGCCAAC
CGGCTCCGTTCTTTGGTGGCCCCTTCGCGCCACCTTCTACTCCTCCCCTAGTCAGGAAGTTCCCCCCCGC
CCCGCAGCTCGCGTCGTGCAGGACGTGACAAATGGAAGTAGCACGTCTCACTAGTCTCGTGCAGATGGAC
AGCACCGCTGAGCAATGGAAGCGGGTAGGCCTTTGGGGCAGCGGCCAATAGCAGCTTTGCTCCTTCGCTT
TCTGGGCTCAGAGGCTGGGAAGGGGTGGGTCCGGGGGCGGGCTCAGGGGCGGGCTCAGGGGCGGGGCGGG
CGCCCGAAGGTCCTCCGGAGGCCCGGCATTCTGCACGCTTCAAAAGCGCACGTCTGCCGCGCTGTTCTCC
TCTTCCTCATCTCCGGGCCTTTCGACCTGCAGCCCAAGCTTACCATGACCGAGTACAAGCCCACGGTGCG
CCTCGCCACCCGCGACGACGTCCCCAGGGCCGTACGCACCCTCGCCGCCGCGTTCGCCGACTACCCCGCC
ACGCGCCACACCGTCGATCCGGACCGCCACATCGAGCGGGTCACCGAGCTGCAAGAACTCTTCCTCACGC
GCGTCGGGCTCGACATCGGCAAGGTGTGGGTCGCGGACGACGGCGCCGCGGTGGCGGTCTGGACCACGCC
GGAGAGCGTCGAAGCGGGGGCGGTGTTCGCCGAGATCGGCCCGCGCATGGCCGAGTTGAGCGGTTCCCGG
CTGGCCGCGCAGCAACAGATGGAAGGCCTCCTGGCGCCGCACCGGCCCAAGGAGCCCGCGTGGTTCCTGG
CCACCGTCGGCGTCTCGCCCGACCACCAGGGCAAGGGTCTGGGCAGCGCCGTCGTGCTCCCCGGAGTGGA
GGCGGCCGAGCGCGCCGGGGTGCCCGCCTTCCTGGAGACCTCCGCGCCCCGCAACCTCCCCTTCTACGAG
CGGCTCGGCTTCACCGTCACCGCCGACGTCGAGGTGCCCGAAGGACCGCGCACCTGGTGCATGACCCGCA
AGCCCGGTGCCTGACGCCCGCCCCACGACCCGCAGCGCCCGACCGAAAGGAGCGCACGACCCCATGCATC
TCGAGGGCCCGGTACCTTTAAGACCAATGACTTACAAGGCAGCTGTAGATCTTAGCCACTTTTTAAAAGA
AAAGGGGGGACTGGAAGGGCTAGCTCACTCCCAACGAAGACAAGATCTGCTTTTTGCTTGTACTGGGTCT
CTCTGGTTAGACCAGATCTGAGCCTGGGAGCTCTCTGGCTAACTAGGGAACCCACTGCTTAAGCCTCAAT
AAAGCTTGCCTTGAGTGCTTCAAGTAGTGTGTGCCCGTCTGTTGTGTGACTCTGGTAACTAGAGATCCCT
CAGACCCTTTTAGTCAGTGTGGAAAATCTCTAGCAGTAGTAGTTCATGTCATCTTATTATTCAGTATTTA
TAACTTGCAAAGAAATGAATATCAGAGAGTGAGAGGAACTTGTTTATTGCAGCTTATAATGGTTACAAAT
AAAGCAATAGCATCACAAATTTCACAAATAAAGCATTTTTTTCACTGCATTCTAGTTGTGGTTTGTCCAA
ACTCATCAATGTATCTTATCATGTCTGGCTCTAGCTATCCCGCCCCTAACTCCGCCCATCCCGCCCCTAA
CTCCGCCCAGTTCCGCCCATTCTCCGCCCCATGGCTGACTAATTTTTTTTATTTATGCAGAGGCCGAGGC
CGCCTCGGCCTCTGAGCTATTCCAGAAGTAGTGAGGAGGCTTTTTTGGAGGCCTAGGGACGTACCCAATT
CGCCCTATAGTGAGTCGTATTACGCGCGCTCACTGGCCGTCGTTTTACAACGTCGTGACTGGGAAAACCC
TGGCGTTACCCAACTTAATCGCCTTGCAGCACATCCCCCTTTCGCCAGCTGGCGTAATAGCGAAGAGGCC
CGCACCGATCGCCCTTCCCAACAGTTGCGCAGCCTGAATGGCGAATGGG
[124 nt withheld, positions 7050-7173]
C
[91 nt withheld, positions 7175-7265]
A
[49 nt withheld, positions 7267-7315]
CCTTTGACGTTGGAGTCCACGTTCTTT
[37 nt withheld, positions 7343-7379]
ACCCTATCTCGGTCTATTCTTTTGATTTATAAGGGATTTTGCCGATTTCGGCCTATTGGTTAAAAAATGA
GCTGATTTAACAAAAATTTAACGCGAATTTTAACAAAATATTAACGCTTACAATTTAGGTGGCACTTTTC
GGGGAAATGTGCGCGGAACCCCTATTTGTTTATTTTTCTAAATACATTCAAATATGTATCCGCTCATGAG
ACAATAACCCTGATAAATGCTTCAATAATATTGAAAAAGGAAGAGTATGAGTATTCAACATTTCCGTGTC
GCCCTTATTCCCTTTTTTGCGGCATTTTGCCTTCCTGTTTTTGCTCACCCAGAAACGCTGGTGAAAGTAA
AAGATGCTGAAGATCAGTTGGGTGCACGAGTGGGTTACATCGAACTGGATCTCAACAGCGGTAAGATCCT
TGAGAGTTTTCGCCCCGAAGAACGTTTTCCAATGATGAGCACTTTTAAAGTTCTGCTATGTGGCGCGGTA
TTATCCCGTATTGACGCCGGGCAAGAGCAACTCGGTCGCCGCATACACTATTCTCAGAATGACTTGGTTG
AGTACTCACCAGTCACAGAAAAGCATCTTACGGATGGCATGACAGTAAGAGAATTATGCAGTGCTGCCAT
AACCATGAGTGATAACACTGCGGCCAACTTACTTCTGACAACGATCGGAGGACCGAAGGAGCTAACCGCT
TTTTTGCACAACATGGGGGATCATGTAACTCGCCTTGATCGTTGGGAACCGGAGCTGAATGAAGCCATAC
CAAACGACGAGCGTGACACCACGATGCCTGTAGCAATGGCAACAACGTTGCGCAAACTATTAACTGGCGA
ACTACTTACTCTAGCTTCCCGGCAACAATTAATAGACTGGATGGAGGCGGATAAAGTTGCAGGACCACTT
CTGCGCTCGGCCCTTCCGGCTGGCTGGTTTATTGCTGATAAATCTGGAGCCGGTGAGCGTGGGTCTCGCG
GTATCATTGCAGCACTGGGGCCAGATGGTAAGCCCTCCCGTATCGTAGTTATCTACACGACGGGGAGTCA
GGCAACTATGGATGAACGAAATAGACAGATCGCTGAGATAGGTGCCTCACTGATTAAGCATTGGTAACTG
TCAGACCAAGTTTACTCATATATACTTTAGATTGATTTAAAACTTCATTTTTAATTTAAAAGGATCTAGG
TGAAGATCCTTTTTGATAATCTCATGACCAAAATCCCTTAACGTGAGTTTTCGTTCCACTGAGCGTCAGA
CCCCGTAGAAAAGATCAAAGGATCTTCTTGAGATCCTTTTTTTCTGCGCGTAATCTGCTGCTTGCAAACA
AAAAAACCACCGCTACCAGCGGTGGTTTGTTTGCCGGATCAAGAGCTACCAACTCTTTTTCCGAAGGTAA
CTGGCTTCAGCAGAGCGCAGATACCAAATACTGTTCTTCTAGTGTAGCCGTAGTTAGGCCACCACTTCAA
GAACTCTGTAGCACCGCCTACATACCTCGCTCTGCTAATCCTGTTACCAGTGGCTGCTGCCAGTGGCGAT
AAGTCGTGTCTTACCGGGTTGGACTCAAGACGATAGTTACCGGATAAGGCGCAGCGGTCGGGCTGAACGG
GGGGTTCGTGCACACAGCCCAGCTTGGAGCGAACGACCTACACCGAACTGAGATACCTACAGCGTGAGCT
ATGAGAAAGCGCCACGCTTCCCGAAGGGAGAAAGGCGGACAGGTATCCGGTAAGCGGCAGGGTCGGAACA
GGAGAGCGCACGAGGGAGCTTCCAGGGGGAAACGCCTGGTATCTTTATAGTCCTGTCGGGTTTCGCCACC
TCTGACTTGAGCGTCGATTTTTGTGATGCTCGTCAGGGGGGCGGAGCCTATGGAAAAACGCCAGCAACGC
GGCCTTTTTACGGTTCCTGGCCTTTTGCTGGCCTTTTGCTCACATGTTCTTTCCTGCGTTATCCCCTGAT
TCTGTGGATAACCGTATTACCGCCTTTGAGTGAGCTGATACCGCTCGCCGCAGCCGAACGACCGAGCGCA
GCGAGTCAGTGAGCGAGGAAGCGGAAGAGCGCCCAATACGCAAACCGCCTCTCCCCGCGCGTTGGCCGAT
TCATTAATGCAGCTGGCACGACAGGTTTCCCGACTGGAAAGCGGGCAGTGAGCGCAACGCAAT
