>Addgene plasmid #135239 | p667-UBC-hcRed-V5_IDG-K | depositor partial sequence | sequence record 260268 | DK30: TGAAGCTCCGGTTTTGAACT
NNGNAGCTGGCGAGTGTGTTTTGTGAGTTTTTTAGGCACCTTTTGAAATGTAATCATTTGGGTCAATATG
TAATTTTCAGTGTTAGACTAGTAAATTGTCCGCTAAATTCTGGCCGTTTTTGGCTTTTTTGTTAGACGCA
ACTTTGTACAAAAAAGTTGGCACCATGGTGAGCGGCCTGCTGAAGGAGAGTATGCGCATCAAGATGTACA
TGGAGGGCACCGTGAACGGCCACTACTTCAAGTGCGAGGGCGAGGGCGACGGCAACCCCTTCGCCGGCAC
CCAGAGCATGAGAATCCACGTGACCGAGGGCGCCCCCCTGCCCTTCGCCTTCGACATCCTGGCCCCCTGC
TGCGAGTACGGCAGCAGGACCTTCGTGCACCACACCGCCGAGATCCCCGACTTCTTCAAGCAGAGCTTCC
CCGAGGGCTTCACCTGGGAGAGAACCACCACCTACGAGGACGGCGGCATCCTGACCGCCCACCAGGACAC
CAGCCTGGAGGGCAACTGCCTGATCTACAAGGTGAAGGTGCACGGCACCAACTTCCCCGCCGACGGCCCC
GTGATGAAGAACAAGAGCGGCGGCTGGGAGCCCAGCACCGAGGTGGTGTACCCCGAGAACGGCGTGCTGT
GCGGCCGGAACGTGATGGCCCTGAAGGTGGGCGACCGGCACCTGATCTGCCACCACTACACCAGCTACCG
GAGCAAGAAGGCCGTGCGCGCCCTGACCATGCCCGGCTTCCACTTCACCGACATCCGGCTCCAGATGCTG
CGGAAGAAGAAGGACGAGTACTTCGAGCTGTACGAGGCCAGCGTGGCCCGGTACAGCGACCTGCCCGAGA
AAGGCCAACTTGCCAACTTTCTTGTACAAAGTGGGCAAGCCTATCCCTAACCCTCTCCTCGGTCTCGATT
CTACGTAATAACACTGGATATACCACCGTTGATATATCCCAATGGCATCGTAAAGACATTTTGAGGCATT
TCAGTCAGTTGCTCAATGTACCTATACCAGACCGTTCAGCTGGATATTACGGCCTTTTAAGACCGTAAGA
AAATAGCACAGTTTATCCGGCTTTATCACATCTGCCCGCCTGTAATCAACTTATANACATAGTGATATCA
GCACAGTGGCGCGCTCGACATCACTCTGATACAATNGTNANGATTGACTGNNTCCTAACATGTGNCNTAG
CGNGTGAATCGCNGCTATGCCTGTAATACCNTGCCAATGTGCT
