>Addgene plasmid #135239 | p667-UBC-hcRed-V5_IDG-K | depositor partial sequence | sequence record 260269 | DK31: CATAGCGTAAAAGGAGCAACA
NNNATCAGTCATCTTTCCAAATTTTGTAATCCAGAGGTTGATTGTCGAGCGGCCGCCACTGTGCTGGATA
TCAACTATGTATAATAAAGTTGATTACAGGCGGGCAAGAATGTGAATAAAGGCCGGATAAAACTTGTGCT
TATTTTTCTTTACGGTCTTTAAAAAGGCCGTAATATCCAGCTGAACGGTCTGGTTATAGGTACATTGAGC
AACTGACTGAAATGCCTCAAAATGTTCTTTACGATGCCATTGGGATATATCAACGGTGGTATATCCAGTG
TTATTACGTAGAATCGAGACCGAGGAGAGGGTTAGGGATAGGCTTGCCCACTTTGTACAAGAAAGTTGGC
AAGTTGGCCTTCTCGGGCAGGTCGCTGTACCGGGCCACGCTGGCCTCGTACAGCTCGAAGTACTCGTCCT
TCTTCTTCCGCAGCATCTGGAGCCGGATGTCGGTGAAGTGGAAGCCGGGCATGGTCAGGGCGCGCACGGC
CTTCTTGCTCCGGTAGCTGGTGTAGTGGTGGCAGATCAGGTGCCGGTCGCCCACCTTCAGGGCCATCACG
TTCCGGCCGCACAGCACGCCGTTCTCGGGGTACACCACCTCGGTGCTGGGCTCCCAGCCGCCGCTCTTGT
TCTTCATCACGGGGCCGTCGGCGGGGAAGTTGGTGCCGTGCACCTTCACCTTGTAGATCAGGCAGTTGCC
CTCCAGGCTGGTGTCCTGGTGGGCGGTCAGGATGCCGCCGTCCTCGTAGGTGGTGGTTCTCTCCCAGGTG
AAGCCCTCGGGGAAGCTCTGCTTGAAGAAGTCGGGGATCTCGGCGGTGTGGTGCACGAAAGTCCTGCTGC
CGTACTCGCAGCAGGGGCCAGGATGTCGAAAGCGAAAGGGCAGGGGGGCGCCCTCGGTCACGTGGATTCT
CATGCTCTGGGTGCCGGCGAAAGGGTTGCCGTCGCCCTCGCCCTCGCACTTGAAGTAGTGCCGTTCACGG
TGCCCTCCATGTACATCTTGATGCGCATACTCTCTTTCAGCAGCCGCTCACCATGGTGCTACTTTTGTAC
AAGTTGCGTCTAACAAAAAGCCAAACGGCAGATTTAGCGACATTTACTAGTCTAACCTGAAATACGATTG
AACCGAATGATACNTTNNAGTGCTAAAACTTCCNAAAACACTCGCACCCGAGNAGTTCAAACCGANTCGC
TNTAGAGATGGTACTACNGACCAGAACCTGGAGCCCTCACT
